Addgene plasmid #169522: pVH233-Tier1-PmPGK1-eYFP
Purpose: Tier-1 vector encoding PmPGK1-driven eYFP expression (PmPGK1-eYFP-pA).
Depositing lab: Martin Fussenegger. Depositing organization: ETH Zurich (Swiss Federal Institute of Technology). Publication: A versatile plasmid architecture for mammalian synthetic biology (VAMSyB). Haellman V, Strittmatter T, Bertschi A, Stucheli P, Fussenegger M. Metab Eng. 2021 Jul;66:41-50. doi: 10.1016/j.ymben.2021.04.003. Epub 2021 Apr 18. PubMed 33857582.
Backbone
  Vector backbone: pMM1 (pcDNA3.1-based)
  Backbone size w/o insert (bp): 4435
  Vector type: Mammalian Expression
  Selectable markers: Neomycin (select with G418)
Growth in bacteria
  Bacterial resistance: Ampicillin, 100 μg/mL
  Growth temperature: 37°C
  Growth strain: DH5alpha
  Copy number: High Copy
Gene/Insert
  Gene/Insert name: PPGK-driven enhanced yellow fluorescent protein (alt name: PPGK-eYFP)
  Species: Synthetic
  Promoter: PPGK
  Cloning method: Restriction Enzyme; 5′ cloning site Unknown (unknown if destroyed)
  Sequencing primers: 5′ AmpStart; 3′ BGH-rev
Terms and licenses: Academic/Nonprofit Terms; Industry Terms: Not Available to Industry
How to cite: pVH233-Tier1-PmPGK1-eYFP was a gift from Martin Fussenegger (Addgene plasmid # 169522 ; http://n2t.net/addgene:169522 ; RRID:Addgene_169522)
