[The description below was written by a language model from this plasmid's Addgene catalogue record and pLannotate feature annotations shown in this document.]
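Description:
pVH233-Tier1-PmPGK1-eYFP is a mammalian expression plasmid built on pMM1, a pcDNA3.1-derived backbone. It belongs to the VAMSyB (versatile plasmid architecture for mammalian synthetic biology) collection, where it is designated a Tier-1 vector. The sequenced plasmid is 5,772 nt. It is maintained at high copy in E. coli through a ColE1/pUC-type origin and selected with ampicillin via the β-lactamase gene and its native promoter. An f1 phage origin is also present, a standard pcDNA3.1 carry-over that allows single-stranded DNA production.

The payload is a single transcription unit, summarised in the record as PmPGK1-eYFP-pA. The mouse phosphoglycerate kinase 1 promoter, a constitutive promoter of moderate strength active in many mammalian cell types, drives the enhanced yellow fluorescent protein coding sequence. The transcript is terminated by the bovine growth hormone polyadenylation signal. Downstream sits a separate selection cassette in which the SV40 enhancer/early promoter drives the neomycin phosphotransferase gene, ending in an SV40 poly(A) signal. This allows G418 selection of stably transfected cells.

The remaining annotations are a short SV40 promoter fragment, a ble fragment, lac promoter/operator and CAP site, a lacI fragment and an RSF ori fragment. They appear to be partial matches or backbone remnants rather than functional modules. The cloning sites used to insert the cassette are not recorded. The record supports use as a constitutive yellow fluorescent reporter in mammalian cells, but it does not state how Tier-1 vectors are used within the VAMSyB system.
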