Features (pLannotate 1.2.2; 17 found; start..end, strand, type, name):
    135..723     -  rep_origin     ori: high-copy-number ColE1/pMB1/pBR322/pUC origin of replication
    894..1754    -  CDS            AmpR: β-lactamase; bla; confers resistance to ampicillin, carbenicillin, and related antibiotics
   1755..1859    -  promoter       AmpR promoter: bla
   1933..2432    +  promoter       PGK promoter: mouse phosphoglycerate kinase 1 promoter
   2485..3198    +  CDS            EYFP: EYFP is a basic (constitutively fluorescent) green/yellow fluorescent protein published in 1996, derived from Aequorea victoria. It is reported to be a very rapidly-maturing weak dimer with high acid sensitivity.
   3259..3483    +  polyA_signal   bGH poly(A) signal: bovine growth hormone polyadenylation signal
   3487..3508    +  promoter       SV40 promoter (fragment): SV40 enhancer and early promoter
   3529..3957    +  rep_origin     f1 ori (sequence partly withheld): f1 bacteriophage origin of replication; arrow indicates direction of (+) strand synthesis
   3971..4300    +  promoter       SV40 promoter: SV40 enhancer and early promoter
   4367..5158    +  CDS            neo: KKA2_KLEPN - Also known as kan, nptII. Experimental evidence at protein level: Swiss-Prot protein existence level 1. Resistance to kanamycin, neomycin, paromomycin, ribostamycin, butirosin and gentamicin B. From Klebsiella pneumoniae.
   5182..5340    +  CDS            ble (fragment): BLE_KLEPN - Experimental evidence at protein level: Swiss-Prot protein existence level 1. Binding protein with a strong affinity to the bleomycin family of antibiotics. Binds to CL990; an antimitotic-antibiotic compound. From Klebsiella pneumoniae.
   5335..5456    +  polyA_signal   SV40 poly(A) signal: SV40 polyadenylation signal
   5529..5545    -  protein_bind   lac operator: The lac repressor binds to the lac operator to inhibit transcription in E. coli. This inhibition can be relieved by adding lactose or isopropyl-β-D-thiogalactopyranoside (IPTG). lac repressor encoded by lacI
   5553..5583    -  promoter       lac promoter: promoter for the E. coli lac operon
   5598..5619    -  protein_bind   CAP binding site: CAP binding activates transcription in the presence of cAMP. E. coli catabolite activator protein
   5632..5724    -  CDS            lacI (fragment): lac repressor; lacI; The lac repressor binds to the lac operator to inhibit transcription in E. coli. This inhibition can be relieved by adding lactose or isopropyl-β-D-thiogalactopyranoside (IPTG).
   5726..5768    -  rep_origin     RSF ori (fragment): Plasmids containing the RSF 1030 origin of replication can be propagated in E. coli cells that contain additional plasmids with compatible origins.
>Addgene plasmid #169522 | pVH233-Tier1-PmPGK1-eYFP | addgene full sequence | sequence record 364605 | Addgene NGS Result
CGGCGAGCGGTATCAGCTCACTCAAAGGCGGTAATACGGTTATCCACAGAATCAGGGGATAACGCAGGAA
AGAACATGTGAGCAAAAGGCCAGCAAAAGGCCAGGAACCGTAAAAAGGCCGCGTTGCTGGCGTTTTTCCA
TAGGCTCCGCCCCCCTGACGAGCATCACAAAAATCGACGCTCAAGTCAGAGGTGGCGAAACCCGACAGGA
CTATAAAGATACCAGGCGTTTCCCCCTGGAAGCTCCCTCGTGCGCTCTCCTGTTCCGACCCTGCCGCTTA
CCGGATACCTGTCCGCCTTTCTCCCTTCGGGAAGCGTGGCGCTTTCTCATAGCTCACGCTGTAGGTATCT
CAGTTCGGTGTAGGTCGTTCGCTCCAAGCTGGGCTGTGTGCACGAACCCCCCGTTCAGCCCGACCGCTGC
GCCTTATCCGGTAACTATCGTCTTGAGTCCAACCCGGTAAGACACGACTTATCGCCACTGGCAGCAGCCA
CTGGTAACAGGATTAGCAGAGCGAGGTATGTAGGCGGTGCTACAGAGTTCTTGAAGTGGTGGCCTAACTA
CGGCTACACTAGAAGAACAGTATTTGGTATCTGCGCTCTGCTGAAGCCAGTTACCTTCGGAAAAAGAGTT
GGTAGCTCTTGATCCGGCAAACAAACCACCGCTGGTAGCGGTGGTTTTTTTGTTTGCAAGCAGCAGATTA
CGCGCAGAAAAAAAGGATCTCAAGAAGATCCTTTGATCTTTTCTACGGGGTCTGACGCTCAGTGGAACGA
AAACTCACGTTAAGGGATTTTGGTCATGAGATTATCAAAAAGGATCTTCACCTAGATCCTTTTAAATTAA
AAATGAAGTTTTAAATCAATCTAAAGTATATATGAGTAAACTTGGTCTGACAGTTACCAATGCTTAATCA
GTGAGGCACCTATCTCAGCGATCTGTCTATTTCGTTCATCCATAGTTGCCTGACTCCCCGTCGTGTAGAT
AACTACGATACGGGAGGGCTTACCATCTGGCCCCAGTGCTGCAATGATACCGCGAGACCCACGCTCACCG
GCTCCAGATTTATCAGCAATAAACCAGCCAGCCGGAAGGGCCGAGCGCAGAAGTGGTCCTGCAACTTTAT
CCGCCTCCATCCAGTCTATTAATTGTTGCCGGGAAGCTAGAGTAAGTAGTTCGCCAGTTAATAGTTTGCG
CAACGTTGTTGCCATTGCTACAGGCATCGTGGTGTCACGCTCGTCGTTTGGTATGGCTTCATTCAGCTCC
GGTTCCCAACGATCAAGGCGAGTTACATGATCCCCCATGTTGTGCAAAAAAGCGGTTAGCTCCTTCGGTC
CTCCGATCGTTGTCAGAAGTAAGTTGGCCGCAGTGTTATCACTCATGGTTATGGCAGCACTGCATAATTC
TCTTACTGTCATGCCATCCGTAAGATGCTTTTCTGTGACTGGTGAGTACTCAACCAAGTCATTCTGAGAA
TAGTGTATGCGGCGACCGAGTTGCTCTTGCCCGGCGTCAATACGGGATAATACCGCGCCACATAGCAGAA
CTTTAAAAGTGCTCATCATTGGAAAACGTTCTTCGGGGCGAAAACTCTCAAGGATCTTACCGCTGTTGAG
ATCCAGTTCGATGTAACCCACTCGTGCACCCAACTGATCTTCAGCATCTTTTACTTTCACCAGCGTTTCT
GGGTGAGCAAAAACAGGAAGGCAAAATGCCGCAAAAAAGGGAATAAGGGCGACACGGAAATGTTGAATAC
TCATACTCTTCCTTTTTCAATATTATTGAAGCATTTATCAGGGTTATTGTCTCATGAGCGGATACATATT
TGAATGTATTTAGAAAAATAAACAAATAGGGGTTCCGCGCACATTTCCCCGAAAAGTGCCACCTGACGTC
GACGGATCGGGAGATCTCCACGCGTGGTACCCTCGAGCTACCGGGTAGGGGAGGCGCTTTTCCCAAGGCA
GTCTGGAGCATGCGCTTTAGCAGCCCCGCTGGGCACTTGGCGCTACACAAGTGGCCTCTGGCCTCGCACA
CATTCCACATCCACCGGTAGGCGCCAACCGGCTCCGTTCTTTGGTGGCCCCTTCGCGCCACCTTCTACTC
CTCCCCTAGTCAGGAAGTTCCCCCCCGCCCCGCAGCTCGCGTCGTGCAGGACGTGACAAATGGAAGTAGC
ACGTCTCAGTAGTCTCGTGCAGATGGACAGCACCGCTGAGCAATGGAAGCGGGTAGGCCTTTGGGGCAGC
GGCCAATAGCAGCTTTGCTCCTTCGCTTTCTGGGCTCAGAGGCTGGGAAGGGGTGGGTCCGGGGGCGGGC
TCAGGGGCGGGCTCAGGGGCGGGGCGGGCGCCCGAAGGTCCTCCGGAGGCCCGGCATTCTGCACGCTTCA
AAAGCGCACGTCTGCCGCGCTGTTCTCCTCTTCCTCATCTCCGGGCCTTTCGACCTCCAGCCCGAGCTCG
GTATAGGTTCGAAGCGGAATTCACCATGACTAGTGTGAGCAAGGGCGAGGAGCTGTTCACCGGGGTGGTG
CCCATCCTGGTCGAGCTGGACGGCGACGTAAACGGCCACAAGTTCAGCGTGTCCGGCGAGGGCGAGGGCG
ATGCCACCTACGGCAAGCTGACCCTGAAGTTCATCTGCACCACCGGCAAGCTGCCCGTGCCCTGGCCCAC
CCTCGTGACCACCTTCGGCTACGGCCTGCAGTGCTTCGCCCGCTACCCCGACCACATGAAGCAGCACGAC
TTCTTCAAGTCCGCCATGCCCGAAGGCTACGTCCAGGAGCGCACCATCTTCTTCAAGGACGACGGCAACT
ACAAGACCCGCGCCGAGGTGAAGTTCGAGGGCGACACCCTGGTGAACCGCATCGAGCTGAAGGGCATCGA
CTTCAAGGAGGACGGCAACATCCTGGGGCACAAGCTGGAGTACAACTACAACAGCCACAACGTCTATATC
ATGGCCGACAAGCAGAAGAACGGCATCAAGGTGAACTTCAAGATCCGCCACAACATCGAGGACGGCAGCG
TGCAGCTCGCCGACCACTACCAGCAGAACACCCCCATCGGCGACGGCCCCGTGCTGCTGCCCGACAACCA
CTACCTGAGCTACCAGTCCGCCCTGAGCAAAGACCCCAACGAGAAGCGCGATCACATGGTCCTGCTGGAG
TTCGTGACCGCCGCCGGGATCACTCTCGGCATGGACGAGCTGTACAAGGCTAGCGGATCCACCGGTGTCT
AGAAAGCTTTGAGGCCGGCCTGCAGGGATCAGCCTCGACTGTGCCTTCTAGTTGCCAGCCATCTGTTGTT
TGCCCCTCCCCCGTGCCTTCCTTGACCCTGGAAGGTGCCACTCCCACTGTCCTTTCCTAATAAAATGAGG
AAATTGCATCGCATTGTCTGAGTAGGTGTCATTCTATTCTGGGGGGTGGGGTGGGGCAGGACAGCAAGGG
GGAGGATTGGGAAGACAATAGCAGGCATGCTGGGGATGCGGTGGGCTCTATGGCTTCTGAGGCGGAAAGA
ACCAGCTGGGGCTCTAGGGGGTATCCCC
[124 nt withheld, positions 3529-3652]
C
[91 nt withheld, positions 3654-3744]
A
[49 nt withheld, positions 3746-3794]
CCTTTGACGTTGGAGTCCACGTTCTTT
[37 nt withheld, positions 3822-3858]
ACCCTATCTCGGTCTATTCTTTTGATTTATAAGGGATTTTGCCGATTTCGGCCTATTGGTTAAAAAATGA
GCTGATTTAACAAAAATTTAACGCGAATTAATTCTGTGGAATGTGTGTCAGTTAGGGTGTGGAAAGTCCC
CAGGCTCCCCAGCAGGCAGAAGTATGCAAAGCATGCATCTCAATTAGTCAGCAACCAGGTGTGGAAAGTC
CCCAGGCTCCCCAGCAGGCAGAAGTATGCAAAGCATGCATCTCAATTAGTCAGCAACCATAGTCCCGCCC
CTAACTCCGCCCATCCCGCCCCTAACTCCGCCCAGTTCCGCCCATTCTCCGCCCCATGGCTGACTAATTT
TTTTTATTTATGCAGAGGCCGAGGCCGCCTCTGCCTCTGAGCTATTCCAGAAGTAGTGAGGAGGCTTTTT
TGGAGGCCTAGGCTTTTGCAAAAAGCTCCCGGGAGCTTGTATATCCATTTTCGGATCTGATCAAGAGACA
GGATGAGGATCGTTTCGCATGATTGAACAAGATGGATTGCACGCAGGTTCTCCGGCCGCTTGGGTGGAGA
GGCTATTCGGCTATGACTGGGCACAACAGACAATCGGCTGCTCTGATGCCGCCGTGTTCCGGCTGTCAGC
GCAGGGGCGCCCGGTTCTTTTTGTCAAGACCGACCTGTCCGGTGCCCTGAATGAACTGCAGGACGAGGCA
GCGCGGCTATCGTGGCTGGCCACGACGGGCGTTCCTTGCGCAGCTGTGCTCGACGTTGTCACTGAAGCGG
GAAGGGACTGGCTGCTATTGGGCGAAGTGCCGGGGCAGGATCTCCTGTCATCTCACCTTGCTCCTGCCGA
GAAAGTATCCATCATGGCTGATGCAATGCGGCGGCTGCATACGCTTGATCCGGCTACCTGCCCATTCGAC
CACCAAGCGAAACATCGCATCGAGCGAGCACGTACTCGGATGGAAGCCGGTCTTGTCGATCAGGATGATC
TGGACGAAGAGCATCAGGGGCTCGCGCCAGCCGAACTGTTCGCCAGGCTCAAGGCGCGCATGCCCGACGG
CGAGGATCTCGTCGTGACCCATGGCGATGCCTGCTTGCCGAATATCATGGTGGAAAATGGCCGCTTTTCT
GGATTCATCGACTGTGGCCGGCTGGGTGTGGCGGACCGCTATCAGGACATAGCGTTGGCTACCCGTGATA
TTGCTGAAGAGCTTGGCGGCGAATGGGCTGACCGCTTCCTCGTGCTTTACGGTATCGCCGCTCCCGATTC
GCAGCGCATCGCCTTCTATCGCCTTCTTGACGAGTTCTTCTGAGCGGGACTCTGGGGTTCGAAATGACCG
ACCAAGCGACGCCCAACCTGCCATCACGAGATTTCGATTCCACCGCCGCCTTCTATGAAAGGTTGGGCTT
CGGAATCGTTTTCCGGGACGCCGGCTGGATGATCCTCCAGCGCGGGGATCTCATGCTGGAGTTCTTCGCC
CACCCCAACTTGTTTATTGCAGCTTATAATGGTTACAAATAAAGCAATAGCATCACAAATTTCACAAATA
AAGCATTTTTTTCACTGCATTCTAGTTGTGGTTTGTCCAAACTCATCAATGTATCTTATCATGTCTGTAT
ACCGTCGACCTCTAGCTAGAGCTTGGCGTAATCATGGTCATAGCTGTTTCCTGTGTGAAATTGTTATCCG
CTCACAATTCCACACAACATACGAGCCGGAAGCATAAAGTGTAAAGCCTGGGGTGCCTAATGAGTGAGCT
AACTCACATTAATTGCGTTGCGCTCACTGCCCGCTTTCCAGTCGGGAAACCTGTCGTGCCAGCTGCATTA
ATGAATCGGCCAACGCGCGGGGAGAGGCGGTTTGCGTATTGGGCGCTCTTCCGCTTCCTCGCTCACTGAC
TCGCTGCGCTCGGTCGTTCGGCTG
